Addgene plasmid #26221: pJFRC8-40XUAS-IVS-mCD8::GFP
Depositing lab: Gerald Rubin. Depositing organization: HHMI, Janelia Research Campus. Publication: Refinement of tools for targeted gene expression in Drosophila. Pfeiffer BD, Ngo TT, Hibbard KL, Murphy C, Jenett A, Truman JW, Rubin GM. Genetics. 2010 Oct;186(2):735-55. doi: 10.1534/genetics.110.119917. Epub 2010 Aug 9. PubMed 20697123.
Backbone
  Vector backbone: pJFRC-MUH
  Backbone size w/o insert (bp): 8665
  Vector type: Insect Expression
Growth in bacteria
  Bacterial resistance: Ampicillin, 100 μg/mL
  Growth temperature: 37°C
  Growth strain: DH5alpha
  Copy number: High Copy
Gene/Insert
  Gene/Insert name: mCD8::GFP
  Species: M. musculus (mouse)
  Insert size (bp): 1389
  Cloning method: Restriction Enzyme; 5′ cloning site XhoI (not destroyed); 3′ cloning site XbaI (not destroyed)
  Sequencing primers: 5′ hsp70 F: GAGCGCCGGAGTATAAATAGAG; 3′ SV40 R: CCATTCATCAGTTCCATAGG
Terms and licenses: Academic/Nonprofit Terms; Industry Terms: Not Available to Industry
How to cite: pJFRC8-40XUAS-IVS-mCD8::GFP was a gift from Gerald Rubin (Addgene plasmid # 26221 ; http://n2t.net/addgene:26221 ; RRID:Addgene_26221)
