[The description below was written by a language model from this plasmid's Addgene catalogue record and pLannotate feature annotations shown in this document.]
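Description:
pJFRC8-40XUAS-IVS-mCD8::GFP is a Drosophila transgenesis and expression plasmid of about 10 kb, built on the pJFRC-MUH backbone and designed as a GAL4-responsive membrane reporter. In bacteria it is maintained through a high-copy ColE1/pUC-type origin and selected with ampicillin via the bla gene. For the fly, the backbone carries a φC31 integrase attB site, which allows site-specific integration into attP landing sites in the genome. It also carries the mini-white eye-colour marker, a shortened white gene used to identify transformants.

The expression cassette begins with eight annotated 5X UAS blocks, giving forty tandem GAL4-binding sites. These lie upstream of the Drosophila hsp70Bb promoter, which serves here as the promoter driven by GAL4 bound at the UAS sites. Next comes the "IVS" element, a modified myosin heavy chain intron 16 in the 5′ untranslated region, included to enhance expression of the spliced transcript. The insert, cloned between XhoI and XbaI, encodes the mouse CD8 alpha chain followed directly by GFP. This fusion targets fluorescence to cell membranes, so fine cellular processes are outlined rather than only the cytoplasm. The transcript ends in an SV40 3′ region containing the small t intron and the SV40 polyadenylation signal. The small t, large T and NLS fragments annotated there are remnants of this terminator segment, not expressed payload.

The construct belongs to a series made to refine targeted gene expression in Drosophila. The high UAS copy number makes it a variant for testing or obtaining stronger reporter output when crossed to GAL4 driver lines, for example to visualise cell morphology.
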