Features (pLannotate 1.2.2; 28 found; start..end, strand, type, name):
     31..135     +  promoter       AmpR promoter: bla
    136..996     +  CDS            AmpR: β-lactamase; bla; confers resistance to ampicillin, carbenicillin, and related antibiotics
   1167..1755    +  rep_origin     ori: high-copy-number ColE1/pMB1/pBR322/pUC origin of replication
   1842..1911    +  protein_bind   attB: attB site for the φC31 integrase (Groth et al., 2000) phage φC31 integrase
   2606..5478    +  CDS            mini-white: Drosophila white gene eye color pigment; white; This is a modified version of the white gene lacking part of the first intron.
   6251..6406    +  CDS            YPB1_ECOLX (fragment): Protein predicted: Swiss-Prot protein existence level 4. From Escherichia coli.
   6488..6509    -  misc_feature   MCS (fragment): pUC18/19 multiple cloning site
   6508..6602    +  protein_bind   5X UAS: five tandem copies of the "ScaI site" 17-mer CGGAGTACTGTCCTCCG, an upstream activating sequence (UAS) that efficiently binds yeast Gal4 (Webster et al., 1988; Pfeiffer et al., 2010) GAL4
   6636..6730    +  protein_bind   5X UAS: five tandem copies of the "ScaI site" 17-mer CGGAGTACTGTCCTCCG, an upstream activating sequence (UAS) that efficiently binds yeast Gal4 (Webster et al., 1988; Pfeiffer et al., 2010) GAL4
   6764..6858    +  protein_bind   5X UAS: five tandem copies of the "ScaI site" 17-mer CGGAGTACTGTCCTCCG, an upstream activating sequence (UAS) that efficiently binds yeast Gal4 (Webster et al., 1988; Pfeiffer et al., 2010) GAL4
   6877..6893    -  misc_feature   MCS (fragment): pUC18/19 multiple cloning site
   6892..6986    +  protein_bind   5X UAS: five tandem copies of the "ScaI site" 17-mer CGGAGTACTGTCCTCCG, an upstream activating sequence (UAS) that efficiently binds yeast Gal4 (Webster et al., 1988; Pfeiffer et al., 2010) GAL4
   7003..7023    -  misc_feature   MCS (fragment): pUC18/19 multiple cloning site
   7022..7116    +  protein_bind   5X UAS: five tandem copies of the "ScaI site" 17-mer CGGAGTACTGTCCTCCG, an upstream activating sequence (UAS) that efficiently binds yeast Gal4 (Webster et al., 1988; Pfeiffer et al., 2010) GAL4
   7150..7244    +  protein_bind   5X UAS: five tandem copies of the "ScaI site" 17-mer CGGAGTACTGTCCTCCG, an upstream activating sequence (UAS) that efficiently binds yeast Gal4 (Webster et al., 1988; Pfeiffer et al., 2010) GAL4
   7278..7372    +  protein_bind   5X UAS: five tandem copies of the "ScaI site" 17-mer CGGAGTACTGTCCTCCG, an upstream activating sequence (UAS) that efficiently binds yeast Gal4 (Webster et al., 1988; Pfeiffer et al., 2010) GAL4
   7391..7407    -  misc_feature   MCS (fragment): pUC18/19 multiple cloning site
   7406..7500    +  protein_bind   5X UAS: five tandem copies of the "ScaI site" 17-mer CGGAGTACTGTCCTCCG, an upstream activating sequence (UAS) that efficiently binds yeast Gal4 (Webster et al., 1988; Pfeiffer et al., 2010) GAL4
   7525..7763    +  promoter       hsp70 promoter: Drosophila melanogaster hsp70Bb promoter
   7778..7844    +  intron         Mhc intron: modified Drosophila myosin heavy chain intron 16 (Pfeiffer et al., 2010)
   7865..8530    +  CDS            mCD8: mouse lymphocyte antigen CD8 alpha chain
   8537..9250    +  CDS            GFP: green fluorescent protein
   9261..9335    +  CDS            small t antigen (fragment): SV40 (simian virus 40) small t antigen
   9337..9402    +  intron         small t intron: SV40 (simian virus 40) small t antigen intron
   9532..9552    +  CDS            SV40 NLS: nuclear localization signal of SV40 (simian virus 40) large T antigen
   9559..9693    +  CDS            LT_POVHA (fragment): Protein inferred from homology: Swiss-Prot protein existence level 3. Isoform large T antigen is a key early protein essential for both driving viral replication and inducing cellular transformation. Plays a role in viral genome replication by driving entry of quiescent cells into the cell cycle and by autoregulating the synthesis of viral early mRNA. Displays highly oncogenic activities by corrupting the host cellular checkpoint mechanisms that guard cell division and the transcription, replication, and repair of DNA. Participates in the modulation of cellular gene expression preceeding viral
   9718..9801    +  CDS            large T antigen (fragment): large T antigen from SV40 (simian virus 40)
   9824..9958    +  polyA_signal   SV40 poly(A) signal: SV40 polyadenylation signal
>Addgene plasmid #26221 | pJFRC8-40XUAS-IVS-mCD8::GFP | depositor full sequence | sequence record 12325 | Author sequence
GACTCAGGTGGCACTTTTCGGGGAAATGTGCGCGGAACCCCTATTTGTTTATTTTTCTAAATACATTCAA
ATATGTATCCGCTCATGAGACAATAACCCTGATAAATGCTTCAATAATATTGAAAAAGGAAGAGTATGAG
TATTCAACATTTCCGTGTCGCCCTTATTCCCTTTTTTGCGGCATTTTGCCTTCCTGTTTTTGCTCACCCA
GAAACGCTGGTGAAAGTAAAAGATGCTGAAGATCAGTTGGGTGCACGAGTGGGTTACATCGAACTGGATC
TCAACAGCGGTAAGATCCTTGAGAGTTTTCGCCCCGAAGAACGTTTTCCAATGATGAGCACTTTTAAAGT
TCTGCTATGTGGCGCGGTATTATCCCGTATTGACGCCGGGCAAGAGCAACTCGGTCGCCGCATACACTAT
TCTCAGAATGACTTGGTTGAGTACTCACCAGTCACAGAAAAGCATCTTACGGATGGCATGACAGTAAGAG
AATTATGCAGTGCTGCCATAACCATGAGTGATAACACTGCGGCCAACTTACTTCTGACAACGATCGGAGG
ACCGAAGGAGCTAACCGCTTTTTTGCACAACATGGGGGATCATGTAACTCGCCTTGATCGTTGGGAACCG
GAGCTGAATGAAGCCATACCAAACGACGAGCGTGACACCACGATGCCTGTAGCAATGGCAACAACGTTGC
GCAAACTATTAACTGGCGAACTACTTACTCTAGCTTCCCGGCAACAATTAATAGACTGGATGGAGGCGGA
TAAAGTTGCAGGACCACTTCTGCGCTCGGCCCTTCCGGCTGGCTGGTTTATTGCTGATAAATCTGGAGCC
GGTGAGCGTGGGTCTCGCGGTATCATTGCAGCACTGGGGCCAGATGGTAAGCCCTCCCGTATCGTAGTTA
TCTACACGACGGGGAGTCAGGCAACTATGGATGAACGAAATAGACAGATCGCTGAGATAGGTGCCTCACT
GATTAAGCATTGGTAACTGTCAGACCAAGTTTACTCATATATACTTTAGATTGATTTAAAACTTCATTTT
TAATTTAAAAGGATCTAGGTGAAGATCCTTTTTGATAATCTCATGACCAAAATCCCTTAACGTGAGTTTT
CGTTCCACTGAGCGTCAGACCCCGTAGAAAAGATCAAAGGATCTTCTTGAGATCCTTTTTTTCTGCGCGT
AATCTGCTGCTTGCAAACAAAAAAACCACCGCTACCAGCGGTGGTTTGTTTGCCGGATCAAGAGCTACCA
ACTCTTTTTCCGAAGGTAACTGGCTTCAGCAGAGCGCAGATACCAAATACTGTTCTTCTAGTGTAGCCGT
AGTTAGGCCACCACTTCAAGAACTCTGTAGCACCGCCTACATACCTCGCTCTGCTAATCCTGTTACCAGT
GGCTGCTGCCAGTGGCGATAAGTCGTGTCTTACCGGGTTGGACTCAAGACGATAGTTACCGGATAAGGCG
CAGCGGTCGGGCTGAACGGGGGGTTCGTGCACACAGCCCAGCTTGGAGCGAACGACCTACACCGAACTGA
GATACCTACAGCGTGAGCTATGAGAAAGCGCCACGCTTCCCGAAGGGAGAAAGGCGGACAGGTATCCGGT
AAGCGGCAGGGTCGGAACAGGAGAGCGCACGAGGGAGCTTCCAGGGGGAAACGCCTGGTATCTTTATAGT
CCTGTCGGGTTTCGCCACCTCTGACTTGAGCGTCGATTTTTGTGATGCTCGTCAGGGGGGCGGAGCCTAT
GGAAAAACGCCAGCAACGCGGCCTTTTTACGGTTCCTGGCCTTTTGCTGGCCTTTTGCTCACATGTTACC
GTCGACGATGTAGGTCACGGTCTCGAAGCCGCGGTGCGGGTGCCAGGGCGTGCCCTTGGGCTCCCCGGGC
GCGTACTCCACCTCACCCATCTGGTCCATCATGATGAACGGGTCGAGGTGGCGGTAGTTGATCCCGGCGA
ACGCGCGGCGCACCGGGAAGCCCTCGCCCTCGAAACCGCTGGGCGCGGTGGTCACGGTGAGCACGGGACG
TGCGACGGCGTCGGCGGGTGCGGATACGCGGGGCAGCGTCAGCGGGTTCTCGACGGTCACGGCGGGCATG
TCGACAAGCCGAACATATGGGCGCGCCTAGTATGTATGTAAGTTAATAAAACCCATTTTTGCGGAAAGTA
GATAAAAAAAACATTTTTTTTTTTTACTGCACTGGATATCATTGAACTTATCTGATCAGTTTTAAATTTA
CTTCGATCCAAGGGTATTTGATGTACCAGGTTCTTTCGATTACCTCTCACTCAAAATGACATTCCACTCA
AAGTCAGCGCTGTTTGCCTCCTTCTCTGTCCACAGAAATATCGCCGTCTCTTTCGCCGCTGCGTCCGCTA
TCTCTTTCGCCACCGTTTGTAGCGTTACGTAGCGTCAATGTCCGCCTTCAGTTGCATTTTGTCAGCGGTT
TCGTGACGAAGCTCCAAGCGGTTTACGCCATCAATTAAACACAAAGTGCTGTGCCAAAACTCCTCTCGCT
TCTTATTTTTGTTTGTTTTTTGAGTGATTGGGGTGGTGATTGGTTTTGGGTGGGTAAGCAGGGGAAAGTG
TGAAAAATCCCGGCAATGGGCCAAGAGGATCAGGAGCTATTAATTCGCGGAGGCAGCAAACACCCATCTG
CCGAGCATCTGAACAATGTGAGTAGTACATGTGCATACATCTTAAGTTCACTTGATCTATAGGAACTGCG
ATTGCAACATCAAATTGTATGCGGCGTGAGAACTGCGACCCACAAAAATCCCAAACCGCAATTGCACAAA
CAAATAGTGACACGAAACAGATTATTCTGGTAGCTGTTCTCGCTATATAAGACAATTTTTGAGATCATAT
CATGATCAAGACATCTAAAGGCATTCATTTTCGACTATATTCTTTTTTACAAAAAATATAACAACCAGAT
ATTTTAAGCTGATCCTAGATGCACAAAAAATAAATAAAAGTATAAACCTACTTCGTAGGATACTTCGGGG
TACTTTTTGTTCGGGGTTAGATGAGCATAACGCTAGTAGTTGATATTTGAGATCCCCTATCATTGCAGGG
TGACAGCGGAGCGGCTTCGCAGAGCTGCATTAACCAGGGCTTCGGGCAGGCCAAAAACTACGGCACGCTC
CGGCCACCCAGTCCGCCGGAGGACTCCGGTTCAGGGAGCGGCCAACTAGCCGAGAACCTCACCTATGCCT
GGCACAATATGGACATCTTTGGGGCGGTCAATCAGCCGGGCTCCGGATGGCGGCAGCTGGTCAACCGGAC
ACGCGGACTATTCTGCAACGAGCGACACATACCGGCGCCCAGGAAACATTTGCTCAAGAACGGTGAGTTT
CTATTCGCAGTCGGCTGATCTGTGTGAAATCTTAATAAAGGGTCCAATTACCAATTTGAAACTCAGTTTG
CGGCGTGGCCTATCCGGGCGAACTTTTGGCCGTGATGGGCAGTTCCGGTGCCGGAAAGACGACCCTGCTG
AATGCCCTTGCCTTTCGATCGCCGCAGGGCATCCAAGTATCGCCATCCGGGATGCGACTGCTCAATGGCC
AACCTGTGGACGCCAAGGAGATGCAGGCCAGGTGCGCCTATGTCCAGCAGGATGACCTCTTTATCGGCTC
CCTAACGGCCAGGGAACACCTGATTTTCCAAGCCATGGTGCGGATGCCACGACATCTGACCTATCGGCAG
CGAGTGGCCCGCGTGGATCAGGTGATCCAGGAGCTTTCGCTCAGCAAATGTCAGCACACGATCATCGGTG
TGCCCGGCAGGGTGAAAGGTCTGTCCGGCGGAGAAAGGAAGCGTCTGGCATTCGCCTCCGAGGCTCTAAC
CGATCCGCCGCTTCTGATCTGCGATGAGCCCACCTCCGGACTGGACTCCTTTACCGCCCACAGCGTCGTC
CAGGTGCTGAAGAAGCTGTCGCAGAAGGGCAAGACCGTCATCCTGACCATTCATCAGCCGTCTTCCGAGC
TGTTTGAGCTCTTTGACAAGATCCTTCTGATGGCCGAGGGCAGGGTAGCTTTCTTGGGCACTCCCAGCGA
AGCCGTCGACTTCTTTTCCTAGTGAGTTCGATGTGTTTATTAAGGGTATCTAGTATTACATAACATCTCA
ACTCCTATCCAGCGTGGGTGCCCAGTGTCCTACCAACTACAATCCGGCGGACTTTTACGTACAGGTGTTG
GCCGTTGTGCCCGGACGGGAGATCGAGTCCCGTGATCGGATCGCCAAGATATGCGACAATTTTGCCATTA
GCAAAGTAGCCCGGGATATGGAGCAGTTGTTGGCCACCAAAAATCTGGAGAAGCCACTGGAGCAGCCGGA
GAATGGGTACACCTACAAGGCCACCTGGTTCATGCAGTTCCGGGCGGTCCTGTGGCGATCCTGGCTGTCG
GTGCTCAAGGAACCACTCCTCGTAAAAGTGCGACTTATTCAGACAACGGTGAGTGGTTCCAGTGGAAACA
AATGATATAACGCTTACAATTCTTGGAAACAAATTCGCTAGATTTTAGATAGAATTGCCTGATTCCACAC
CCTTCTTAGTTTTTTTCAATGAGATGTATAGTTTATAGTTTTGCAGAAGATAAATAAATTTCATTTAACT
CGCGAATATTAATGAGATGCGAGTAACATTTTAATTTGCAGATGGTTGCCATCTTGATTGGCCTCATCTT
TTTGGGCCAACAACTCACGCAAGTGGGTGTGATGAATATCAACGGAGCCATCTTCCTCTTCCTGACCAAC
ATGACCTTTCAAAACGTCTTTGCCACGATAAATGTAAGTCATGTTTAGAATACATTTGCATTTCAATAAT
TTACTAACTTTCTAATGAATCGATTCGATTTAGGTGTTCACCTCAGAGCTGCCAGTTTTTATGAGGGAGG
CCCGAAGTCGACTTTATCGCTGTGACACATACTTTCTGGGCAAAACGATTGCCGAATTGCCGCTTTTTCT
CACAGTGCCACTGGTCTTCACGGCGATTGCCTATCCGATGATCGGACTGCGGGCCGGAGTGCTGCACTTC
TTCAACTGCCTGGCGCTGGTCACTCTGGTGGCCAATGTGTCAACGTCCTTCGGATATCTAATATCCTGCG
CCAGCTCCTCGACCTCGATGGCGCTGTCTGTGGGTCCGCCGGTTATCATACCATTCCTGCTCTTTGGCGG
CTTCTTCTTGAACTCGGGCTCGGTGCCAGTATACCTCAAATGGTTGTCGTACCTCTCATGGTTCCGTTAC
GCCAACGAGGGTCTGCTGATTAACCAATGGGCGGACGTGGAGCCGGGCGAAATTAGCTGCACATCGTCGA
ACACCACGTGCCCCAGTTCGGGCAAGGTCATCCTGGAGACGCTTAACTTCTCCGCCGCCGATCTGCCGCT
GGACTACGTGGGTCTGGCCATTCTCATCGTGAGCTTCCGGGTGCTCGCATATCTGGCTCTAAGACTTCGG
GCCCGACGCAAGGAGTAGCCGACATATATCCGAAATAACTGCTTGTTTTTTTTTTTTACCATTATTACCA
TCGTGTTTACTGTTTATTGCCCCCTCAAAAAGCTAATGTAATTATATTTGTGCCAATAAAAACAAGATAT
GACCTATAGAATACAAGTATTTCCCCTTCGAACATCCCCACAAGTAGACTTTGGATTTGTCTTCTAACCA
AAAGACTTACACACCTGCATACCTTACATCAAAAACTCGTTTATCGCTACATAAAACACCGGGATATATT
TTTTATATACATACTTTTCAAATCGCGCGCCCTCTTCATAATTCACCTCCACCACACCACGTTTCGTAGT
TGCTCTTTCGCTGTCTCCCACCCGCTCTCCGCAACACATTCACCTTTTGTTCGACGACCTTGGAGCGACT
GTCGTTAGTTCCGCGCGATTCGGTTCGCTCAAATGGTTCCGAGTGGTTCATTTCGTCTCAATAGAAATTA
GTAATAAATATTTGTATGTACAATTTATTTGCTCCAATATATTTGTATATATTTCCCTCACAGCTATATT
TATTCTAATTTAATATTATGACTTTTTAAGGTAATTTTTTGTGACCTGTTCGGAGTGATTAGCGTTACAA
TTTGAACTGAAAGTGACATCCAGTGTTTGTTCCTTGTGTAGATGCATCTCAAAAAAATGGTGGGCATAAT
AGTGTTGTTTATATATATCAAAAATAACAACTATAATAATAAGAATACATTTAATTTAGAAAATGCTTGG
ATTTCACTGGAACTAGGGCGCGCCTCCGGAACATAATGGTGCAGGGCGCTGACTTCCGCGTTTCCAGACT
TTACGAAACACGGAAACCGAAGACCATTCATGTTGTTGCTCAGGTCGCAGACGTTTTGCAGCAGCAGTCG
CTTCACGTTCGCTCGCGTATCGGTGATTCATTCTGCTAACCAGTAAGGCAACCCCGCCAGCCTAGCCGGG
TCCTCAACGACAGGAGCACGATCATGCGCACCCGTGGCCAGGGCCGCAAGCTTGCATGCCTGCAGGTCGG
AGTACTGTCCTCCGAGCGGAGTACTGTCCTCCGAGCGGAGTACTGTCCTCCGAGCGGAGTACTGTCCTCC
GAGCGGAGTACTGTCCTCCGAGCGGAGACTCTAGCCCTAGGGCATGCCTGCAGGTCGGAGTACTGTCCTC
CGAGCGGAGTACTGTCCTCCGAGCGGAGTACTGTCCTCCGAGCGGAGTACTGTCCTCCGAGCGGAGTACT
GTCCTCCGAGCGGAGACTCTAGCGCTAGCGCATGCCTGCAGGTCGGAGTACTGTCCTCCGAGCGGAGTAC
TGTCCTCCGAGCGGAGTACTGTCCTCCGAGCGGAGTACTGTCCTCCGAGCGGAGTACTGTCCTCCGAGCG
GAGACTCTAGCACTAGTGCATGCCTGCAGGTCGGAGTACTGTCCTCCGAGCGGAGTACTGTCCTCCGAGC
GGAGTACTGTCCTCCGAGCGGAGTACTGTCCTCCGAGCGGAGTACTGTCCTCCGAGCGGAGACTCTAGCG
ACAGCTTGCATGCCTGCAGGTCGGAGTACTGTCCTCCGAGCGGAGTACTGTCCTCCGAGCGGAGTACTGT
CCTCCGAGCGGAGTACTGTCCTCCGAGCGGAGTACTGTCCTCCGAGCGGAGACTCTAGCCCTAGGGCATG
CCTGCAGGTCGGAGTACTGTCCTCCGAGCGGAGTACTGTCCTCCGAGCGGAGTACTGTCCTCCGAGCGGA
GTACTGTCCTCCGAGCGGAGTACTGTCCTCCGAGCGGAGACTCTAGCGCTAGCGCATGCCTGCAGGTCGG
AGTACTGTCCTCCGAGCGGAGTACTGTCCTCCGAGCGGAGTACTGTCCTCCGAGCGGAGTACTGTCCTCC
GAGCGGAGTACTGTCCTCCGAGCGGAGACTCTAGCACTAGTGCATGCCTGCAGGTCGGAGTACTGTCCTC
CGAGCGGAGTACTGTCCTCCGAGCGGAGTACTGTCCTCCGAGCGGAGTACTGTCCTCCGAGCGGAGTACT
GTCCTCCGAGCGGAGACTCTAGCGACGTCGAGCGCCGGAGTATAAATAGAGGCGCTTCGTCTACGGAGCG
ACAATTCAATTCAAACAAGCAAAGTGAACACGTCGCTAAGCGAAAGCTAAGCAAATAAACAAGCGCAGCT
GAACAAGCTAAACAATCTGCAGTAAAGTGCAAGTTAAAGTGAATCAATTAAAAGTAACCAGCAACCAAGT
AAATCAACTGCAACTACTGAAATCTGCCAAGAAGTAATTATTGAATACAAGAAGAGAACTCTGAATAGAT
CTAAAAGGTAGGTTCAACCACTGATGCCTAGGCACACCGAAACGACTAACCCTAATTCTTATCCTTTACT
TCAGGCGGCCGCGGCTCGAGCAAAATGGCCTCACCGTTGACCCGCTTTCTGTCGCTGAACCTGCTGCTGC
TGGGTGAGTCGATTATCCTGGGGAGTGGAGAAGCTAAGCCACAGGCACCCGAACTCCGAATCTTTCCAAA
GAAAATGGACGCCGAACTTGGTCAGAAGGTGGACCTGGTATGTGAAGTGTTGGGGTCCGTTTCGCAAGGA
TGCTCTTGGCTCTTCCAGAACTCCAGCTCCAAACTCCCCCAGCCCACCTTCGTTGTCTATATGGCTTCAT
CCCACAACAAGATAACGTGGGACGAGAAGCTGAATTCGTCGAAACTGTTTTCTGCCATGAGGGACACGAA
TAATAAGTACGTTCTCACCCTGAACAAGTTCAGCAAGGAAAACGAAGGCTACTATTTCTGCTCAGTCATC
AGCAACTCGGTGATGTACTTCAGTTCTGTCGTGCCAGTCCTTCAGAAAGTGAACTCTACTACTACCAAGC
CAGTGCTGCGAACTCCCTCACCTGTGCACCCTACCGGGACATCTCAGCCCCAGAGACCAGAAGATTGTCG
GCCCCGTGGCTCAGTGAAGGGGACCGGATTGGACTTCGCCTGTGATATTTACATCTGGGCACCCTTGGCC
GGAATCTGCGTGGCCCTTCTGCTGTCCTTGATCATCACTCTCATCTGCTACCACAGCCGCGGATCCATGA
GTAAAGGAGAAGAACTTTTCACTGGAGTTGTCCCAATTCTTGTTGAATTAGATGGTGATGTTAATGGGCA
CAAATTTTCTGTCAGTGGAGAGGGTGAAGGTGATGCAACATACGGAAAACTTACCCTTAAATTTATTTGC
ACTACTGGAAAACTACCTGTTCCATGGCCAACACTTGTCACTACTTTAACTTATGGTGTTCAATGCTTTT
CAAGATACCCAGATCATATGAAACAGCATGACTTTTTCAAGAGTGCCATGCCCGAAGGTTATGTCCAGGA
AAGAACTATATTTTTCAAAGATGACGGGAACTACAAGACACGTGCTGAAGTCAAGTTTGAAGGTGATACC
CTTGTTAATAGAATCGAGTTAAAAGGTATTGATTTTAAAGAAGATGGAAACATTCTTGGACACAAATTGG
AATACAACTATAACTCACACAATGTATACATCATGGCAGACAAACAAAAGAATGGAATCAAAGTTAACTT
CAAAATTAGACACAACATTGAAGATGGAAGCGTTCAACTAGCAGACCATTATCAACAAAATACTCCAATT
GGCGATGGCCCTGTCCTTTTACCAGACAACCATTACCTGTCCACACAATCTGCCCTTTCGAAAGATCCCA
ACGAAAAGAGAGACCACATGGTCCTTCTTGAGTTTGTAACAGCTGCTGGGATTACACATGGCATGGATGA
ACTATACAAATAATCTAGAGGATCTTTGTGAAGGAACCTTACTTCTGTGGTGTGACATAATTGGACAAAC
TACCTACAGAGATTTAAAGCTCTAAGGTAAATATAAAATTTTTAAGTGTATAATGTGTTAAACTACTGAT
TCTAATTGTTTGTGTATTTTAGATTCCAACCTATGGAACTGATGAATGGGAGCAGTGGTGGAATGCCTTT
AATGAGGAAAACCTGTTTTGCTCAGAAGAAATGCCATCTAGTGATGATGAGGCTACTGCTGACTCTCAAC
ATTCTACTCCTCCAAAAAAGAAGAGAAAGGTAGAAGACCCCAAGGACTTTCCTTCAGAATTGCTAAGTTT
TTTGAGTCATGCTGTGTTTAGTAATAGAACTCTTGCTTGCTTTGCTATTTACACCACAAAGGAAAAAGCT
GCACTGCTATACAAGAAAATTATGGAAAAATATTTGATGTATAGTGCCTTGACTAGAGATCATAATCAGC
CATACCACATTTGTAGAGGTTTTACTTGCTTTAAAAAACCTCCCACACCTCCCCCTGAACCTGAAACATA
AAATGAATGCAATTGTTGTTGTTAACTTGTTTATTGCAGCTTATAATGGTTACAAATAAAGCAATAGCAT
CACAAATTTCACAAATAAAGCATTTTTTTCACTGCATTCTAGTTGTGGTTTGTCCAAACTCATCAATGTA
TCTTATCATGTCTGGATCGATCTGGCCGGCCGTTTAAACGAATTCTTGAAGACGAAAGGGCCTCGTGATA
CGCCTATTTTTATAGGTTAATGTCATGATAATAATGGTTTCTTA
