>Addgene plasmid #26221 | pJFRC8-40XUAS-IVS-mCD8::GFP | addgene partial sequence | sequence record 32334 | 26221 with pJFRC-F (ATAATGGTGCAGGGCGCTGAC)
AAGGAACGAAGACATTCATGTTGTTGCTCAGGTCGCAGACGTTTTGCAGCAGCAGTCGCTTCACGTTCGC
TCGCGTATCGGTGATTCATTCTGCTAACCAGTAAGGCAACCCCGCCAGCCTAGCCGGGTCCTCAACGACA
GGAGCACGATCATGCGCACCCGTGGCCAGGGCCGCAAGCTTGCATGCCTGCAGGTCGGAGTACTGTCCTC
CGAGCGGAGTACTGTCCTCCGAGCGGAGTACTGTCCTCCGAGCGGAGTACTGTCCTCCGAGCGGAGTACT
GTCCTCCGAGCGGAGACTCTAGCCCTAGGGCATGCCTGCAGGTCGGAGTACTGTCCTCCGAGCGGAGTAC
TGTCCTCCGAGCGGAGTACTGTCCTCCGAGCGGAGTACTGTCCTCCGAGCGGAGTACTGTCCTCCGAGCG
GAGACTCTAGCGCTAGCGCATGCCTGCAGGTCGGAGTACTGTCCTCCGAGCGGAGTACTGTCCTCCGAGC
GGAGTACTGTCCTCCGAGCGGAGTACTGTCCTCCGAGCGGAGTACTGTCCTCCGAGCGGAGACTCTAGCA
CTAGTGCATGCCTGCAGGTCGGAGTACTGTCCTCCGAGCGGAGTACTGTCCTCCGAGCGGAGTACTGTCC
TCCGAGCGGAGTACTGTCCTCCGAGCGGAGTACTGTCCTCCGAGCGGAGACTCTAGCGACAGCTTGCATG
CCTGCAGGTCGGAGTACTGTCCTCCGAGCGGAGTACTGTCCTCCGAGCGGAGTACTGTCCTCCGAGCGGA
GTACTGTCCTCCGAGCGGANTACTGTCCTTCCGAGCGGAGACTCTAGCCCTA
