>Addgene plasmid #26221 | pJFRC8-40XUAS-IVS-mCD8::GFP | addgene partial sequence | sequence record 32335 | 26221 with HS_promoter_R (CAGCTGCGCTTGTTTATTTG)
GTCGCTCCGTAGACGAAGCGCCTCTATTTATACTCCGGCGCTCGACGTCGCTAGAGTCTCCGCTCGGAGG
ACAGTACTCCGCTCGGAGGACAGTACTCCGCTCGGAGGACAGTACTCCGCTCGGAGGACAGTACTCCGCT
CGGAGGACAGTACTCCGACCTGCAGGCATGCACTAGTGCTAGAGTCTCCGCTCGGAGGACAGTACTCCGC
TCGGAGGACAGTACTCCGCTCGGAGGACAGTACTCCGCTCGGAGGACAGTACTCCGCTCGGAGGACAGTA
CTCCGACCTGCAGGCATGCGCTAGCGCTAGAGTCTCCGCTCGGAGGACAGTACTCCGCTCGGAGGACAGT
ACTCCGCTCGGAGGACAGTACTCCGCTCGGAGGACAGTACTCCGCTCGGAGGACAGTACTCCGACCTGCA
GGCATGCCCTAGGGCTAGAGTCTCCGCTCGGAGGACAGTACTCCGCTCGGAGGACAGTACTCCGCTCGGA
GGACAGTACTCCGCTCGGAGGACAGTACTCCGCTCGGAGGACAGTACTCCGACCTGCAGGCATGCAAGCT
GTCGCTAGAGTCTCCGCTCGGAGGACAGTACTCCGCTCGGAGGACAGTACTCCGCTCGGAGGACAGTACT
CCGCTCGGAGGACAGTACTCCGCTCGGAGGACAGTACTCCGACCTGCAGGCATGCACTAGTGCTAGAGTC
TCCGCTCGGAGGACAGTACTCCGCTCGGAGGACAGTACTCCGCTCGGAGGACAGTACTCCGCTCGGAGGA
CAGTACTCCGCTCGGAGGACAGTACTCCGACCTGCAGGCATGCGCTAGCGCTAGAGTCTCCGCTCGGA
