>Addgene plasmid #26221 | pJFRC8-40XUAS-IVS-mCD8::GFP | addgene partial sequence | sequence record 32336 | 26221 with GFP-R
ATCCGCGGCTGTGGTAGCAGATGAGAGTGATGATCAAGGACAGCAGAAGGGCCACGCAGATTCCGGCCAA
GGGTGCCCAGATGTAAATATCACAGGCGAAGTCCAATCCGGTCCCCTTCACTGAGCCACGGGGCCGACAA
TCTTCTGGTCTCTGGGGCTGAGATGTCCCGGTAGGGTGCACAGGTGAGGGAGTTCGCAGCACTGGCTTGG
TAGTAGTAGAGTTCACTTTCTGAAGGACTGGCACGACAGAACTGAAGTACATCACCGAGTTGCTGATGAC
TGAGCAGAAATAGTAGCCTTCGTTTTCCTTGCTGAACTTGTTCAGGGTGAGAACGTACTTATTATTCGTG
TCCCTCATGGCAGAAAACAGTTTCGACGAATTCAGCTTCTCGTCCCACGTTATCTTGTTGTGGGATGAAG
CCATATAGACAACGAAGGTGGGCTGGGGGAGTTTGGAGCTGGAGTTCTGGAAGAGCCAAGAGCATCCTTG
CGAAACGGACCCCAACACTTCACATACCAGGTCCACCTTCTGACCAAGTTCGGCGTCCATTTTCTTTGGA
AAGATTCGGAGTTCGGGTGCCTGTGGCTTAGCTTCTCCACTCCCCAGGATAATCGACTCACCCAGCAGCA
GCAGGTTCAGCGACAGAAAGCGGGTCAACGGTGAGGCCATTTTGCTCGAGCCGCGGCCGCCTGAAGTAAA
GGATAAGAATTAGGGTTAGTCGTTTCGGTGTGCCTAGGCATCAGTGGTTGAACCTACCTTTTAGATCTAT
TCAGAGTTCTCTTCTTGTATTCAATAATTACTTCTTGGCAGATTTCAGTAGTTGCAGTTGATTTACTTGG
TTGCTGGTTACTTTTAATTGATTCACTTTAACTTGCA
